Addgene plasmid #56556: mCitrine-C-Src-7
Purpose: Localization: Membrane/Vesicles, Excitation: 516, Emission: 529
Depositing lab: Michael Davidson. Depositing organization: Florida State University, Tallahassee.
Backbone
  Vector backbone: mCitrine
  Backbone size w/o insert (bp): 4750
  Vector type: Mammalian Expression
  Selectable markers: Neomycin (select with G418)
Growth in bacteria
  Bacterial resistance: Kanamycin, 50 μg/mL
  Growth temperature: 37°C
  Growth strain: DH5alpha
  Copy number: High Copy
Gene/Insert
  Gene/Insert name: C-Src (alt name: XM_001232484.1)
  Species: G. gallus (chicken)
  Promoter: CMV
  Tag / fusion protein: mCitrine
  Cloning method: Unknown
  Sequencing primers: 5′ CMV-F; 3′ SV40pA-R
Terms and licenses: Academic/Nonprofit Terms; Industry Terms
Depositor comments: . Excitation = 516; Emission = 529
How to cite: mCitrine-C-Src-7 was a gift from Michael Davidson (Addgene plasmid # 56556 ; http://n2t.net/addgene:56556 ; RRID:Addgene_56556)
