[The description below was written by a language model from this plasmid's Addgene catalogue record.]
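Description:
mCitrine-C-Src-7 is a mammalian expression plasmid that produces chicken (Gallus gallus) c-Src, a non-receptor tyrosine kinase, as a fusion with the yellow fluorescent protein mCitrine. It is built on an mCitrine fluorescent-protein backbone of about 4.75 kb (without insert). Expression of the fusion is driven by the CMV promoter, a strong constitutive promoter in most mammalian cell lines, and the listed reverse sequencing primer indicates that an SV40 polyadenylation signal lies downstream of the coding region. The plasmid is maintained at high copy number in E. coli under kanamycin selection, and it carries a neomycin resistance marker so that stably transfected mammalian cells can be selected with G418. The record does not state the origin of replication, the cloning method, the insert size, or the position of mCitrine relative to c-Src. The "7" in the name is not explained either; it may refer to a linker length, but this cannot be confirmed from the fields provided.

The construct is catalogued as a localization marker for membranes and vesicles, consistent with the known association of Src with the plasma membrane and endosomal compartments. mCitrine is a monomeric YFP variant, recorded here with an excitation maximum of 516 nm and an emission maximum of 529 nm. Typical uses would be live- or fixed-cell fluorescence imaging of Src distribution and trafficking, labelling of membrane and vesicular structures in transfected cells, and multicolour experiments alongside spectrally distinct fluorescent protein fusions. No feature table accompanies the entry, so details beyond the catalogue fields cannot be confirmed.
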