>Addgene plasmid #56556 | mCitrine-C-Src-7 | depositor partial sequence | sequence record 87445 | insert sequence
GACGTCAGATCCGCTAGCGCTACCGGACTCAGATCTCGAGCTCAAGCTTCGAATTCATGGGGAGCAGCAA
GAGCAAGCCCAAGGACCCCAGCCAGCGCCGGCGCAGCCTGGAGCCACCCGACAGCACCCACCACGGGGGA
TTCCCAGCCTCGCAGACCCCCAACAAGACAGCAGCCCCCGACACGCACCGCACCCCCAGCCGCTCCTTTG
GGACCGTGGCCACCGAGCCCAAGCTCTTCGGGGGCTTCAACACTTCTGACACCGTCACGTCGCCGCAGCG
TGCCGGGGCACTGGCTGGCGGCGTCACCACTTTCGTGGCTCTCTATGACTACGAGTCCCGGACTGAAACG
GACTTGTCCTTCAAGAAAGGAGAACGCCTGCAGATTGTCAACAACACGGAAGGTGACTGGTGGCTGGCTC
ATTCCCTCACTACAGGACAGACGGGCTACATCCCCAGTAACTATGTCGCGCCCTCAGACTCCATCCAGGC
TGAAGAGTGGTACTTTGGGAAGATCACTCGTCGGGAGTCCGAGCGGCTGCTGCTCAACCCCGAAAACCCC
CGGGGAACCTTCTTGGTCCGGGAGAGCGAGACGACAAAAGGTGCCTATTGCCTCTCCGTTTCTGACTTTG
ACAACGCCAAGGGGCTCAATGTGAAGCACTACAAGATCCGCAAGCTGGACAGCGGCGGCTTCTACATCAC
CTCACGCACACAGTTCAGCAGCCTGCAGCAGCTGGTGGCCTACTACTCCAAACATGCTGATGGCTTGTGC
CACCGCCTGACCAACGTCTGCCCCACGTCCAAGCCCCAGACCCAGGGACTCGCCAAGGACGCGTGGGAAA
TCCCCCGGGAGTCGCTGCGGCTGGAGGTGAAGCTGGGGCAGGGCTGCTTTGGAGAGGTCTGGATGGGGAC
CTGGAACGGCACCACCAGAGTGGCCATAAAGACTCTGAAGCCCGGCACCATGTCCCCGGAGGCCTTCCTG
CAGGAAGCCCAAGTGATGAAGAAGCTCCGGCATGAGAAGCTGGTTCAGCTGTACGCAGTGGTGTCGGAAG
AGCCCATCTACATCGTCACTGAGTACATGAGCAAGGGGAGCCTCCTGGATTTCCTGAAGGGAGAGATGGG
CAAGTACCTGCGGCTGCCACAGCTCGTCGATATGGCTGCTCAGATTGCATCCGGCATGGCCTATGTGGAG
AGGATGAACTACGTGCACCGAGACCTGCGGGCGGCCAACATCCTGGTGGGGGAGAACCTGGTGTGCAAGG
TGGCTGACTTTGGGCTGGCACGCCTCATCGAGGACAACGAGTACACAGCACGGCAAGGTGCCAAGTTCCC
CATCAAGTGGACAGCCCCCGAGGCAGCCCTCTATGGCCGGTTCACCATCAAGTCGGATGTCTGGTCCTTC
GGCATCCTGCTGACTGAGCTGACCACCAAGGGCCGGGTGCCATACCCAGGGATGGTCAACAGGGAGGTGC
TGGACCAGGTGGAGAGGGGCTACCGCATGCCCTGCCCGCCCGAGTGCCCCGAGTCGCTGCATGACCTCAT
GTGCCAGTGCTGGCGGAAGGACCCTGAGGAGCGGCCCACTTTTGAGTACCTGCAGGCCTTCCTGGAGGAC
TACTTCACCTCGACAGAGCCCCAGTACCAGCCTGGAGAGAACCTACGGGATCCACCGGTCGCCACCATGG
TGAGCAAGGGCGAGGAGCTGTTCACCGGGGTGGTGCCCATCCTGGTCGAGCTGGACGGCGACGTAAACGG
CCACAAGTTCAGCGTGTCCGGCGAGGGCGAGGGCGATGCCACCTACGGCAAGCTGACCCTGAAGTTCATC
TGCACCACCGGCAAGCTGCCCGTGCCCTGGCCCACCCTCGTGACCACCTTCGGCTACGGCCTGATGTGCT
TCGCCCGCTACCCCGACCACATGAAGCAGCACGACTTCTTCAAGTCCGCCATGCCCGAAGGCTACGTCCA
GGAGCGCACCATCTTCTTCAAGGACGACGGCAACTACAAGACCCGCGCCGAGGTGAAGTTCGAGGGCGAC
ACCCTGGTGAACCGCATCGAGCTGAAGGGCATCGACTTCAAGGAGGACGGCAACATCCTGGGGCACAAGC
TGGAGTACAACTACAACAGCCACAACGTCTATATCATGGCCGACAAGCAGAAGAACGGCATCAAGGTGAA
CTTCAAGATCCGCCACAACATCGAGGACGGCAGCGTGCAGCTCGCCGACCACTACCAGCAGAACACCCCC
ATCGGCGACGGCCCCGTGCTGCTGCCCGACAACCACTACCTGAGCTACCAGTCCAAGCTGAGCAAAGACC
CCAACGAGAAGCGCGATCACATGGTCCTGCTGGAGTTCGTGACCGCCGCCGGGATCACTCTCGGCATGGA
CGAGCTGTACAAGTAAGCGGCCGCGACTCTAGATCATAATCAGCCATACCACATTGAG
